Addgene plasmid #169634: pTS1107_Tier3(SB)
Purpose: (Empty Backbone) Tier-3 vector for stable integration of up to three cassettes via sleeping beauty transposase (5'ITR-A1-pA::A2-pA::A3-pA-3'ITR)
Depositing lab: Martin Fussenegger. Depositing organization: ETH Zurich (Swiss Federal Institute of Technology). Publication: A versatile plasmid architecture for mammalian synthetic biology (VAMSyB). Haellman V, Strittmatter T, Bertschi A, Stucheli P, Fussenegger M. Metab Eng. 2021 Jul;66:41-50. doi: 10.1016/j.ymben.2021.04.003. Epub 2021 Apr 18. PubMed 33857582.
Backbone
  Vector backbone: pVH1002 (pUC57-based)
  Backbone size (bp): 3105
  Vector type: Mammalian Expression
Growth in bacteria
  Bacterial resistance: Ampicillin, 100 μg/mL
  Growth temperature: 37°C
  Growth strain: DH5alpha
  Copy number: High Copy
Gene/Insert
  Gene/Insert name: None
Terms and licenses: Academic/Nonprofit Terms; Industry Terms: Not Available to Industry
How to cite: pTS1107_Tier3(SB) was a gift from Martin Fussenegger (Addgene plasmid # 169634 ; http://n2t.net/addgene:169634 ; RRID:Addgene_169634)
