[The description below was written by a language model from this plasmid's Addgene catalogue record and pLannotate feature annotations shown in this document.]
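Description:
pTS1107_Tier3(SB) is an empty mammalian expression backbone from the VAMSyB modular plasmid architecture for mammalian synthetic biology. It is built on pVH1002, a pUC57 derivative, and the sequenced record is about 3.1 kb. It is maintained in E. coli at high copy through a ColE1/pUC-type origin of replication. Selection is with ampicillin, conferred by a β-lactamase gene under its native bla promoter.

As a "Tier-3" vector, it is the assembly destination for up to three separate expression cassettes. The catalogue gives the layout as 5'ITR-A1-pA::A2-pA::A3-pA-3'ITR, meaning three acceptor positions, each followed by its own polyadenylation signal, flanked by Sleeping Beauty inverted terminal repeats. When Sleeping Beauty transposase is supplied, it recognises the repeats and cuts and pastes the intervening DNA into the host genome. This allows stable cell lines carrying multi-gene circuits to be made from a single plasmid.

No insert, promoter or mammalian selection marker is recorded, so these would come from the cassettes loaded into the acceptor positions. The automated feature table only partly reflects the stated design. It identifies a complete bovine growth hormone poly(A) signal and a short fragment matching a synthetic poly(A) signal, but it does not annotate the transposon ITRs, the acceptor sites or a clear third terminator. The remaining hits are very short matches to the SV40 promoter, lacZα, lacI and a CAP binding site. These are most likely residual backbone or linker sequence rather than functional elements.
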