Features (pLannotate 1.2.2; 9 found; start..end, strand, type, name):
    230..1090    -  CDS            AmpR: β-lactamase; bla; confers resistance to ampicillin, carbenicillin, and related antibiotics
   1091..1195    -  promoter       AmpR promoter: bla
   1664..1888    +  polyA_signal   bGH poly(A) signal: bovine growth hormone polyadenylation signal
   1897..1914    +  promoter       SV40 promoter (fragment): SV40 enhancer and early promoter
   1990..2011    +  polyA_signal   poly(A) signal (fragment): synthetic polyadenylation signal
   2051..2067    -  CDS            lacZα (fragment): LacZα fragment of β-galactosidase; lacZ fragment
   2206..2227    -  protein_bind   CAP binding site: CAP binding activates transcription in the presence of cAMP. E. coli catabolite activator protein
   2240..2282    -  CDS            lacI (fragment): lac repressor; lacI; The lac repressor binds to the lac operator to inhibit transcription in E. coli. This inhibition can be relieved by adding lactose or isopropyl-β-D-thiogalactopyranoside (IPTG).
   2629..109     -  rep_origin     ori (across the origin): high-copy-number ColE1/pMB1/pBR322/pUC origin of replication
>Addgene plasmid #169634 | pTS1107_Tier3(SB) | addgene full sequence | sequence record 365642 | Addgene NGS Result
CTTCGGAAAAAGAGTTGGTAGCTCTTGATCCGGCAAACAAACCACCGCTGGTAGCGGTGGTTTTTTTGTT
TGCAAGCAGCAGATTACGCGCAGAAAAAAAGGATCTCAAGAAGATCCTTTGATCTTTTCTACGGGGATTA
TCAAAAAGGATCTTCACCTAGATCCTTTTAAATTAAAAATGAAGTTTTAAATCAATCTAAAGTATATATG
AGTAAACTTGGTCTGACAGTTACCAATGCTTAATCAGTGAGGCACCTATCTCAGCGATCTGTCTATTTCG
TTCATCCATAGTTGCCTGACTCCCCGTCGTGTAGATAACTACGATACGGGAGGGCTTACCATCTGGCCCC
AGTGCTGCAATGATACCGCGGCTCCCACGCTCACCGGCTCCAGATTTATCAGCAATAAACCAGCCAGCCG
GAAGGGCCGAGCGCAGAAGTGGTCCTGCAACTTTATCCGCCTCCATCCAGTCTATTAATTGTTGCCGGGA
AGCTAGAGTAAGTAGTTCGCCAGTTAATAGTTTGCGCAACGTTGTTGCCATTGCTACAGGCATCGTGGTG
TCACGCTCGTCGTTTGGTATGGCTTCATTCAGCTCCGGTTCCCAACGATCAAGGCGAGTTACATGATCCC
CCATGTTGTGCAAAAAAGCGGTTAGCTCCTTCGGTCCTCCGATCGTTGTCAGAAGTAAGTTGGCCGCAGT
GTTATCACTCATGGTTATGGCAGCACTGCATAATTCTCTTACTGTCATGCCATCCGTAAGATGCTTTTCT
GTGACTGGTGAGTACTCAACCAAGTCATTCTGAGAATAGTGTATGCGGCGACCGAGTTGCTCTTGCCCGG
CGTCAATACGGGATAATACCGCGCCACATAGCAGAACTTTAAAAGTGCTCATCATTGGAAAACGTTCTTC
GGGGCGAAAACTCTCAAGGATCTTACCGCTGTTGAGATCCAGTTCGATGTAACCCACTCGTGCACCCAAC
TGATCTTCAGCATCTTTTACTTTCACCAGCGTTTCTGGGTGAGCAAAAACAGGAAGGCAAAATGCCGCAA
AAAAGGGAATAAGGGCGACACGGAAATGTTGAATACTCATACTCTTCCTTTTTCAATATTATTGAAGCAT
TTATCAGGGTTATTGTCTCATGAGCGGATACATATTTGAATGTATTTAGAAAAATAAACAAATAGGGGTT
CCGCGCACATTTCCCCGAAAAGTGCCACCTGACGTCTAAGAAACCAAGATCAGCGGCCGCTACAGTTGAA
GTCGGAAGTTTACATACAGTTAAGTTGGAGTCATTAAAACTCGTTTTTCAACTACTCCACAAATTTCTTG
TTAACAAACAATAGTTTTGGCAAGTCAGTTAGGACATCTACTTTGTGCATGACACAAGTCATTTTTCCAA
CAATTGTTTACAGACAGATTATTTCACTTATAATTCACTGTATCACAATTCCAGTGGGTCAGAAGTTTAC
ATACACTAAGTTCGACTCCTCTGCAGAATGCGGCGATGTTTCGGTAAGGGGTCCGCTATCTAGTCTTAAG
AGATCTACGCGTGGTACCCTCGAGGAGCTCTTCGAAGCGGAATTCACCATGACTAGTGCTAGCGGATCCA
CCGGTGTCTAGAAAGCTTTGAGGCCGGCCTGCAGGCCCGCTGATCAGCCTCGACTGTGCCTTCTAGTTGC
CAGCCATCTGTTGTTTGCCCCTCCCCCGTGCCTTCCTTGACCCTGGAAGGTGCCACTCCCACTGTCCTTT
CCTAATAAAATGAGGAAATTGCATCGCATTGTCTGAGTAGGTGTCATTCTATTCTGGGGGGTGGGGTGGG
GCAGGACAGCAAGGGGGAGGATTGGGAAGACAATAGCAGGCATGCTGGGGATGCGGTGGGCTCTATGGTA
GCTTAGGAGGCGGAAAGAACCAGCGCGGGAGACCGTCAGTTGGTCTCCAGCTATACAGGTGCACCGCTTT
ATAATAAAACTGATACAGAGAACGTTATCATGTGTGTTGGTTTTTTTTGTGTGTGCGGTTTAAGGGAGCC
TCGGTCATAGCTGTTTCCTGTGTAAAACGACGGCCAGCGCGGGAGACGGTCAGTTCGTCTCCAGCTCAGA
AATTATGAGAGCGTTTAATAAAGTATTGACTATGGTTGACAAAACGTGTGTTGGAGTTTTTTGTGTGCTT
TGTCATCAACTGAGCCAGTAGGTCGAGGGTGCCTAATGAGTGAGCTAACTCACATTAATTGCGTTGCGCT
CACTGCCCGCTTTCCAGTCGGGAAACCTGTCGTGCCAGCTGCTAGCTACTCGGGACCCCTTACCGAAACA
TCGCCGCATTCTGCAGAGGAGTCGAGTGTATGTAAACTTCTGACCCACTGGGAATGTGATGAAAGAAATA
AAAGCTGAAATGAATCATTCTCTCTACTATTATTCTGATATTTCACATTCTTAAAATAAAGTGGTGATCC
TAACTGACCTAAGACAGGGAATTTTTACTAGGATTAAATGTCAGGAATTGTGAAAAAGTGAGTTTAAATG
TATTTGGCTAAGGTGTATGTAAACTTCCGACTTCAACTGTACCATGGACATGTGAGCAAAAGGCCAGCAA
AAGGCCAGGAACCGTAAAAAGGCCGCGTTGCTGGCGTTTTTCCATAGGCTCCGCCCCCCTGACGAGCATC
ACAAAAATCGACGCTCAAGTCAGAGGTGGCGAAACCCGACAGGACTATAAAGATACCAGGCGTTTCCCCC
TGGAAGCTCCCTCGTGCGCTCTCCTGTTCCGACCCTGCCGCTTACCGGATACCTGTCCGCCTTTCTCCCT
TCGGGAAGCGTGGCGCTTTCTCATAGCTCACGCTGTAGGTATCTCAGTTCGGTGTAGGTCGTTCGCTCCA
AGCTGGGCTGTGTGCACGAACCCCCCGTTCAGCCCGACCGCTGCGCCTTATCCGGTAACTATCGTCTTGA
GTCCAACCCGGTAAGACACGACTTATCGCCACTGGCAGCAGCCACTGGTAACAGGATTAGCAGAGCGAGG
TATGTAGGCGGTGCTACAGAGTTCTTGAAGTGGTGGCCTAACTACGGCTACACTAGAAGAACAGTATTTG
GTATCTGCGCTCTGCTGAAGCCAGTTAC
